>Addgene plasmid #117987 | pLex_Cas9 | addgene full sequence | sequence record 235374 | Addgene NGS Result
CAAGATATCCTTGATCTGTGGATCTACCACACACAAGGCTACTTCCCTGATTAGCAGAACTACACACCAG
GGCCAGGGGTCAGATATCCACTGACCTTTGGATGGTGCTACAAGCTAGTACCAGTTGAGCCAGATAAGGT
AGAAGAGGCCAATAAAGGAGAGAACACCAGCTTGTTACACCCTGTGAGCCTGCATGGGATGGATGACCCG
GAGAGAGAAGTGTTAGAGTGGAGGTTTGACAGCCGCCTAGCATTTCATCACGTGGCCCGAGAGCTGCATC
CGGAGTACTTCAAGAACTGCTGATATCGAGCTTGCTACAAGGGACTTTCCGCTGGGGACTTTCCAGGGAG
GCGTGGCCTGGGCGGGACTGGGGAGTGGCGAGCCCTCAGATCCTGCATATAAGCAGCTGCTTTTTGCCTG
TACTGGGTCTCTCTGGTTAGACCAGATCTGAGCCTGGGAGCTCTCTGGCTAACTAGGGAACCCACTGCTT
AAGCCTCAATAAAGCTTGCCTTGAGTGCTTCAAGTAGTGTGTGCCCGTCTGTTGTGTGACTCTGGTAACT
AGAGATCCCTCAGACCCTTTTAGTCAGTGTGGAAAATCTCTAGCAGTGGCGCCCGAACAGGGACTTGAAA
GCGAAAGGGAAACCAGAGGAGCTCTCTCGACGCAGGACTCGGCTTGCTGAAGCGCGCACGGCAAGAGGCG
AGGGGCGGCGACTGGTGAGTACGCCAAAAATTTTGACTAGCGGAGGCTAGAAGGAGAGAGATGGGTGCGA
GAGCGTCAGTATTAAGCGGGGGAGAATTAGATCGCGATGGGAAAAAATTCGGTTAAGGCCAGGGGGAAAG
AAAAAATATAAATTAAAACATATAGTATGGGCAAGCAGGGAGCTAGAACGATTCGCAGTTAATCCTGGCC
TGTTAGAAACATCAGAAGGCTGTAGACAAATACTGGGACAGCTACAACCATCCCTTCAGACAGGATCAGA
AGAACTTAGATCATTATATAATACAGTAGCAACCCTCTATTGTGTGCATCAAAGGATAGAGATAAAAGAC
ACCAAGGAAGCTTTAGACAAGATAGAGGAAGAGCAAAACAAAAGTAAGACCACCGCACAGCAAGCGGCCG
GCCGCTGATCTTCAGACCTGGAGGAGGAGATATGAGGGACAATTGGAGAAGTGAATTATATAAATATAAA
GTAGTAAAAATTGAACCATTAGGAGTAGCACCCACCAAGGCAAAGAGAAGAGTGGTGCAGAGAGAAAAAA
GAGCAGTGGGAATAGGAGCTTTGTTCCTTGGGTTCTTGGGAGCAGCAGGAAGCACTATGGGCGCAGCGTC
AATGACGCTGACGGTACAGGCCAGACAATTATTGTCTGGTATAGTGCAGCAGCAGAACAATTTGCTGAGG
GCTATTGAGGCGCAACAGCATCTGTTGCAACTCACAGTCTGGGGCATCAAGCAGCTCCAGGCAAGAATCC
TGGCTGTGGAAAGATACCTAAAGGATCAACAGCTCCTGGGGATTTGGGGTTGCTCTGGAAAACTCATTTG
CACCACTGCTGTGCCTTGGAATGCTAGTTGGAGTAATAAATCTCTGGAACAGATTTGGAATCACACGACC
TGGATGGAGTGGGACAGAGAAATTAACAATTACACAAGCTTAATACACTCCTTAATTGAAGAATCGCAAA
ACCAGCAAGAAAAGAATGAACAAGAATTATTGGAATTAGATAAATGGGCAAGTTTGTGGAATTGGTTTAA
CATAACAAATTGGCTGTGGTATATAAAATTATTCATAATGATAGTAGGAGGCTTGGTAGGTTTAAGAATA
GTTTTTGCTGTACTTTCTATAGTGAATAGAGTTAGGCAGGGATATTCACCATTATCGTTTCAGACCCACC
TCCCAACCCCGAGGGGACCCGACAGGCCCGAAGGAATAGAAGAAGAAGGTGGAGAGAGAGACAGAGACAG
ATCCATTCGATTAGTGAACGGATCGGCACTGCGTGCGCCAATTCTGCAGACAAATGGCAGTATTCATCCA
CAATTTTAAAAGAAAAGGGGGGATTGGGGGGTACAGTGCAGGGGAAAGAATAGTAGACATAATAGCAACA
GACATACAAACTAAAGAATTACAAAAACAAATTACAAAAATTCAAAATTTTCGGGTTTATTACAGGGACA
GCAGAGATCCAGTTTGGTTAGTACCGGGCCCGCTCTAGTCCGGAATCAGTCCTGCTCCTCGGCCACGAAG
TGCACGCAGTTGCCGGCCGGGTCGCGCAGGGCGAACTCCCGCCCCCACGGCTGCTCGCCGATCTCGGTCA
TGGCCGGCCCGGAGGCGTCCCGGAAGTTCGTGGACACGACCTCCGACCACTCGGCGTACAGCTCGTCCAG
GCCGCGCACCCACACCCAGGCCAGGGTGTTGTCCGGCACCACCTGGTCCTGGACCGCGCTGATGAACAGG
GTCACGTCGTCCCGGACCACACCGGCGAAGTCGTCCTCCACGAAGTCCCGGGAGAACCCGAGCCGGTCGG
TCCAGAACTCGACCGCTCCGGCGACGTCGCGCGCGGTGAGCACCGGAACGGCACTGGTCAACTTGGCCAT
GGTGGCCCTCCTATAGTGAGTCGTATTATACTATGCCGATATACTATGCCGATGATTAATTGTCAACACG
TGCTGCAGGTCCGAGGTTCTAGACGTATTACCGCCATGCATTAGTTATTAATAGTAATCAATTACGGGGT
CATTAGTTCATAGCCCATATATGGAGTTCCGCGTTACATAACTTACGGTAAATGGCCCGCCTGGCTGACC
GCCCAACGACCCCCGCCCATTGACGTCAATAATGACGTATGTTCCCATAGTAACGCCAATAGGGACTTTC
CATTGACGTCAATGGGTGGAGTATTTACGGTAAACTGCCCACTTGGCAGTACATCAAGTGTATCATATGC
CAAGTACGCCCCCTATTGACGTCAATGACGGTAAATGGCCCGCCTGGCATTATGCCCAGTACATGACCTT
ATGGGACTTTCCTACTTGGCAGTACATCTACGTATTAGTCATCGCTATTACCATGGTGATGCGGTTTTGG
CAGTACATCAATGGGCGTGGATAGCGGTTTGACTCACGGGGATTTCCAAGTCTCCACCCCATTGACGTCA
ATGGGAGTTTGTTTTGGCACCAAAATCAACGGGACTTTCCAAAATGTCGTAACAACTCCGCCCCATTGAC
GCAAATGGGCGGTAGGCGTGTACGGTGGGAGGTCTATATAAGCAGAGCTCGTTTAGTGAACCGTCAGATC
GCCTGGAGACGCCATCCACGCTGTTTTGACCTCCATAGAAGACACCGACTCTACTAGAGGATCCACCATG
GACAAGAAGTACAGCATCGGCCTGGACATCGGCACCAACTCTGTGGGCTGGGCCGTGATCACCGACGAGT
ACAAGGTGCCCAGCAAGAAATTCAAGGTGCTGGGCAACACCGACCGGCACAGCATCAAGAAGAACCTGAT
CGGAGCCCTGCTGTTCGACAGCGGCGAAACAGCCGAGGCCACCCGGCTGAAGAGAACCGCCAGAAGAAGA
TACACCAGACGGAAGAACCGGATCTGCTATCTGCAAGAGATCTTCAGCAACGAGATGGCCAAGGTGGACG
ACAGCTTCTTCCACAGACTGGAAGAGTCCTTCCTGGTGGAAGAGGATAAGAAGCACGAGCGGCACCCCAT
CTTCGGCAACATCGTGGACGAGGTGGCCTACCACGAGAAGTACCCCACCATCTACCACCTGAGAAAGAAA
CTGGTGGACAGCACCGACAAGGCCGACCTGCGGCTGATCTATCTGGCCCTGGCCCACATGATCAAGTTCC
GGGGCCACTTCCTGATCGAGGGCGACCTGAACCCCGACAACAGCGACGTGGACAAGCTGTTCATCCAGCT
GGTGCAGACCTACAACCAGCTGTTCGAGGAAAACCCCATCAACGCCAGCGGCGTGGACGCCAAGGCCATC
CTGTCTGCCAGACTGAGCAAGAGCAGACGGCTGGAAAATCTGATCGCCCAGCTGCCCGGCGAGAAGAAGA
ATGGCCTGTTCGGAAACCTGATTGCCCTGAGCCTGGGCCTGACCCCCAACTTCAAGAGCAACTTCGACCT
GGCCGAGGATGCCAAACTGCAGCTGAGCAAGGACACCTACGACGACGACCTGGACAACCTGCTGGCCCAG
ATCGGCGACCAGTACGCCGACCTGTTTCTGGCCGCCAAGAACCTGTCCGACGCCATCCTGCTGAGCGACA
TCCTGAGAGTGAACACCGAGATCACCAAGGCCCCCCTGAGCGCCTCTATGATCAAGAGATACGACGAGCA
CCACCAGGACCTGACCCTGCTGAAAGCTCTCGTGCGGCAGCAGCTGCCTGAGAAGTACAAAGAGATTTTC
TTCGACCAGAGCAAGAACGGCTACGCCGGCTACATTGACGGCGGAGCCAGCCAGGAAGAGTTCTACAAGT
TCATCAAGCCCATCCTGGAAAAGATGGACGGCACCGAGGAACTGCTCGTGAAGCTGAACAGAGAGGACCT
GCTGCGGAAGCAGCGGACCTTCGACAACGGCAGCATCCCCCACCAGATCCACCTGGGAGAGCTGCACGCC
ATTCTGCGGCGGCAGGAAGATTTTTACCCATTCCTGAAGGACAACCGGGAAAAGATCGAGAAGATCCTGA
CCTTCCGCATCCCCTACTACGTGGGCCCTCTGGCCAGGGGAAACAGCAGATTCGCCTGGATGACCAGAAA
GAGCGAGGAAACCATCACCCCCTGGAACTTCGAGGAAGTGGTGGACAAGGGCGCTTCCGCCCAGAGCTTC
ATCGAGCGGATGACCAACTTCGATAAGAACCTGCCCAACGAGAAGGTGCTGCCCAAGCACAGCCTGCTGT
ACGAGTACTTCACCGTGTATAACGAGCTGACCAAAGTGAAATACGTGACCGAGGGAATGAGAAAGCCCGC
CTTCCTGAGCGGCGAGCAGAAAAAGGCCATCGTGGACCTGCTGTTCAAGACCAACCGGAAAGTGACCGTG
AAGCAGCTGAAAGAGGACTACTTCAAGAAAATCGAGTGCTTCGACTCCGTGGAAATCTCCGGCGTGGAAG
ATCGGTTCAACGCCTCCCTGGGCACATACCACGATCTGCTGAAAATTATCAAGGACAAGGACTTCCTGGA
CAATGAGGAAAACGAGGACATTCTGGAAGATATCGTGCTGACCCTGACACTGTTTGAGGACAGAGAGATG
ATCGAGGAACGGCTGAAAACCTATGCCCACCTGTTCGACGACAAAGTGATGAAGCAGCTGAAGCGGCGGA
GATACACCGGCTGGGGCAGGCTGAGCCGGAAGCTGATCAACGGCATCCGGGACAAGCAGTCCGGCAAGAC
AATCCTGGATTTCCTGAAGTCCGACGGCTTCGCCAACAGAAACTTCATGCAGCTGATCCACGACGACAGC
CTGACCTTTAAAGAGGACATCCAGAAAGCCCAGGTGTCCGGCCAGGGCGATAGCCTGCACGAGCACATTG
CCAATCTGGCCGGCAGCCCCGCCATTAAGAAGGGCATCCTGCAGACAGTGAAGGTGGTGGACGAGCTCGT
GAAAGTGATGGGCCGGCACAAGCCCGAGAACATCGTGATCGAAATGGCCAGAGAGAACCAGACCACCCAG
AAGGGACAGAAGAACAGCCGCGAGAGAATGAAGCGGATCGAAGAGGGCATCAAAGAGCTGGGCAGCCAGA
TCCTGAAAGAACACCCCGTGGAAAACACCCAGCTGCAGAACGAGAAGCTGTACCTGTACTACCTGCAGAA
TGGGCGGGATATGTACGTGGACCAGGAACTGGACATCAACCGGCTGTCCGACTACGATGTGGACCATATC
GTGCCTCAGAGCTTTCTGAAGGACGACTCCATCGACAACAAGGTGCTGACCAGAAGCGACAAGAACCGGG
GCAAGAGCGACAACGTGCCCTCCGAAGAGGTCGTGAAGAAGATGAAGAACTACTGGCGGCAGCTGCTGAA
CGCCAAGCTGATTACCCAGAGAAAGTTCGACAATCTGACCAAGGCCGAGAGAGGCGGCCTGAGCGAACTG
GATAAGGCCGGCTTCATCAAGAGACAGCTGGTGGAAACCCGGCAGATCACAAAGCACGTGGCACAGATCC
TGGACTCCCGGATGAACACTAAGTACGACGAGAATGACAAGCTGATCCGGGAAGTGAAAGTGATCACCCT
GAAGTCCAAGCTGGTGTCCGATTTCCGGAAGGATTTCCAGTTTTACAAAGTGCGCGAGATCAACAACTAC
CACCACGCCCACGACGCCTACCTGAACGCCGTCGTGGGAACCGCCCTGATCAAAAAGTACCCTAAGCTGG
AAAGCGAGTTCGTGTACGGCGACTACAAGGTGTACGACGTGCGGAAGATGATCGCCAAGAGCGAGCAGGA
AATCGGCAAGGCTACCGCCAAGTACTTCTTCTACAGCAACATCATGAACTTTTTCAAGACCGAGATTACC
CTGGCCAACGGCGAGATCCGGAAGCGGCCTCTGATCGAGACAAACGGCGAAACCGGGGAGATCGTGTGGG
ATAAGGGCCGGGATTTTGCCACCGTGCGGAAAGTGCTGAGCATGCCCCAAGTGAATATCGTGAAAAAGAC
CGAGGTGCAGACAGGCGGCTTCAGCAAAGAGTCTATCCTGCCCAAGAGGAACAGCGATAAGCTGATCGCC
AGAAAGAAGGACTGGGACCCTAAGAAGTACGGCGGCTTCGACAGCCCCACCGTGGCCTATTCTGTGCTGG
TGGTGGCCAAAGTGGAAAAGGGCAAGTCCAAGAAACTGAAGAGTGTGAAAGAGCTACTGGGGATCACCAT
CATGGAAAGAAGCAGCTTCGAGAAGAATCCCATCGACTTTCTGGAAGCCAAGGGCTACAAAGAAGTGAAA
AAGGACCTGATCATCAAGCTGCCTAAGTACTCCCTGTTCGAGCTGGAAAACGGCCGGAAGAGAATGCTGG
CCTCTGCCGGCGAACTGCAGAAGGGAAACGAACTGGCCCTGCCCTCCAAATATGTGAACTTCCTGTACCT
GGCCAGCCACTATGAGAAGCTGAAGGGCTCCCCCGAGGATAATGAGCAGAAACAGCTGTTTGTGGAACAG
CACAAGCACTACCTGGACGAGATCATCGAGCAGATCAGCGAGTTCTCCAAGAGAGTGATCCTGGCCGACG
CTAATCTGGACAAAGTGCTGTCCGCCTACAACAAGCACCGGGATAAGCCCATCAGAGAGCAGGCCGAGAA
TATCATCCACCTGTTTACCCTGACCAATCTGGGAGCCCCTGCCGCCTTCAAGTACTTTGACACCACCATC
GACCGGAAGAGGTACACCAGCACCAAAGAGGTGCTGGACGCCACCCTGATCCACCAGAGCATCACCGGCC
TGTACGAGACACGGATCGACCTGTCTCAGCTGGGAGGCGACAAGCGACCTGCCGCCACAAAGAAGGCTGG
ACAGGCTAAGAAGAAGAAAGATTACAAAGACGATGACGATAAGGGATCCGGCGCAACAAACTTCTCTCTG
CTGAAACAAGCCGGAGATGTCGAAGAGAATCCTGGACCGATGGCCAAGCCTTTGTCTCAAGAAGAATCCA
CCCTCATTGAAAGAGCAACGGCTACAATCAACAGCATCCCCATCTCTGAAGACTACAGCGTCGCCAGCGC
AGCTCTCTCTAGCGACGGCCGCATCTTCACTGGTGTCAATGTATATCATTTTACTGGGGGACCTTGTGCA
GAACTCGTGGTGCTGGGCACTGCTGCTGCTGCGGCAGCTGGCAACCTGACTTGTATCGTCGCGATCGGAA
ATGAGAACAGGGGCATCTTGAGCCCCTGCGGACGGTGCCGACAGGTGCTTCTCGATCTGCATCCTGGGAT
CAAAGCCATAGTGAAGGACAGTGATGGACAGCCGACGGCAGTTGGGATTCGTGAATTGCTGCCCTCTGGT
TATGTGTGGGAGGGCTAACTCGAGTCTAGAGGGGTTAACAATCAACCTCTGGATTACAAAATTTGTGAAA
GATTGACTGGTATTCTTAACTATGTTGCTCCTTTTACGCTATGTGGATACGCTGCTTTAATGCCTTTGTA
TCATGCTATTGCTTCCCGTATGGCTTTCATTTTCTCCTCCTTGTATAAATCCTGGTTGCTGTCTCTTTAT
GAGGAGTTGTGGCCCGTTGTCAGGCAACGTGGCGTGGTGTGCACTGTGTTTGCTGACGCAACCCCCACTG
GTTGGGGCATTGCCACCACCTGTCAGCTCCTTTCCGGGACTTTCGCTTTCCCCCTCCCTATTGCCACGGC
GGAACTCATCGCCGCCTGCCTTGCCCGCTGCTGGACAGGGGCTCGGCTGTTGGGCACTGACAATTCCGTG
GTGTTGTCGGGGAAGCTGACGTCCTTTCCATGGCTGCTCGCCTGTGTTGCCACCTGGATTCTGCGCGGGA
CGTCCTTCTGCTACGTCCCTTCGGCCCTCAATCCAGCGGACCTTCCTTCCCGCGGCCTGCTGCCGGCTCT
GCGGCCTCTTCCGCGTCTTCGCCTTCGCCCTCAGACGAGTCGGATCTCCCTTTGGGCCGCCTCCCCGCCT
GGAATTAATTCTGCAGTCGAGACCTAGAAAAACATGGAGCAATCACAAGTAGCAATACAGCAGCTACCAA
TGCTGATTGTGCCTGGCTAGAAGCACAAGAGGAGGAGGAGGTGGGTTTTCCAGTCACACCTCAGGTACCT
TTAAGACCAATGACTTACAAGGCAGCTGTAGATCTTAGCCACTTTTTAAAAGAAAAGAGGGGACTGGAAG
GGCTAATTCACTCCCAACGAAGACAAGATCTGCTTTTTGCTTGTACTGGGTCTCTCTGGTTAGACCAGAT
CTGAGCCTGGGAGCTCTCTGGCTAACTAGGGAACCCACTGCTTAAGCCTCAATAAAGCTTGCCTTGAGTG
CTTCAAGTAGTGTGTGCCCGTCTGTTGTGTGACTCTGGTAACTAGAGATCCCTCAGACCCTTTTAGTCAG
TGTGGAAAATCTCTAGCAGTAGTAGTTCATGTCATCTTATTATTCAGTATTTATAACTTGCAAAGAAATG
AATATCAGAGAGTGAGAGGCCTTGACATTGTTTAAACCCGCTGATCAGCCTCGACTGTGCCTTCTAGTTG
CCAGCCATCTGTTGTTTGCCCCTCCCCCGTGCCTTCCTTGACCCTGGAAGGTGCCACTCCCACTGTCCTT
TCCTAATAAAATGAGGAAATTGCATCGCATTGTCTGAGTAGGTGTCATTCTATTCTGGGGGGTGGGGTGG
GGCAGGACAGCAAGGGGGAGGATTGGGAAGACAATAGCAGGCATGCTGGGGATGCGGTGGGCTCTATGGC
TTCTGAGGCGGAAAGAACCAGCTGGGGCTCTAGGGGGTATCCCC
[124 nt withheld, positions 9425-9548]
C
[91 nt withheld, positions 9550-9640]
A
[49 nt withheld, positions 9642-9690]
CCTTTGACGTTGGAGTCCACGTTCTTT
[37 nt withheld, positions 9718-9754]
ACCCTATCTCGGTCTATTCTTTTGATTTATAAGGGATTTTGCCGATTTCGGCCTATTGGTTAAAAAATGA
GCTGATTTAACAAAAATTTAACGCGAATTAATTCTGTGGAATGTGTGTCAGTTAGGGTGTGGAAAGTCCC
CAGGCTCCCCAGCAGGCAGAAGTATGCAAAGCATGCATCTCAATTAGTCAGCAACCAGGTGTGGAAAGTC
CCCAGGCTCCCCAGCAGGCAGAAGTATGCAAAGCATGCATCTCAATTAGTCAGCAACCATAGTCCCGCCC
CTAACTCCGCCCATCCCGCCCCTAACTCCGCCCAGTTCCGCCCATTCTCCGCCCCATGGCTGACTAATTT
TTTTTATTTATGCAGAGGCCGAGGCCGCCTCTGCCTCTGAGCTATTCCAGAAGTAGTGAGGAGGCTTTTT
TGGAGGCCTAGGCTTTTGCAAAAAGCTCCCGGGAGCTTGTATATCCATTTTCGGATCTGATCAGCACGTG
ATGAAAAAGCCTGAACTCACCGCGACGTCTGTCGAGAAGTTTCTGATCGAAAAGTTCGACAGCGTCTCCG
ACCTGATGCAGCTCTCGGAGGGCGAAGAATCTCGTGCTTTCAGCTTCGATGTAGGAGGGCGTGGATATGT
CCTGCGGGTAAATAGCTGCGCCGATGGTTTCTACAAAGATCGTTATGTTTATCGGCACTTTGCATCGGCC
GCGCTCCCGATTCCGGAAGTGCTTGACATTGGGGAATTCAGCGAGAGCCTGACCTATTGCATCTCCCGCC
GTGCACAGGGTGTCACGTTGCAAGACCTGCCTGAAACCGAACTGCCCGCTGTTCTGCAGCCGGTCGCGGA
GGCCATGGATGCGATCGCTGCGGCCGATCTTAGCCAGACGAGCGGGTTCGGCCCATTCGGACCGCAAGGA
ATCGGTCAATACACTACATGGCGTGATTTCATATGCGCGATTGCTGATCCCCATGTGTATCACTGGCAAA
CTGTGATGGACGACACCGTCAGTGCGTCCGTCGCGCAGGCTCTCGATGAGCTGATGCTTTGGGCCGAGGA
CTGCCCCGAAGTCCGGCACCTCGTGCACGCGGATTTCGGCTCCAACAATGTCCTGACGGACAATGGCCGC
ATAACAGCGGTCATTGACTGGAGCGAGGCGATGTTCGGGGATTCCCAATACGAGGTCGCCAACATCTTCT
TCTGGAGGCCGTGGTTGGCTTGTATGGAGCAGCAGACGCGCTACTTCGAGCGGAGGCATCCGGAGCTTGC
AGGATCGCCGCGGCTCCGGGCGTATATGCTCCGCATTGGTCTTGACCAACTCTATCAGAGCTTGGTTGAC
GGCAATTTCGATGATGCAGCTTGGGCGCAGGGTCGATGCGACGCAATCGTCCGATCCGGAGCCGGGACTG
TCGGGCGTACACAAATCGCCCGCAGAAGCGCGGCCGTCTGGACCGATGGCTGTGTAGAAGTACTCGCCGA
TAGTGGAAACCGACGCCCCAGCACTCGTCCGAGGGCAAAGGAATAGCACGTGCTACGAGATTTCGATTCC
ACCGCCGCCTTCTATGAAAGGTTGGGCTTCGGAATCGTTTTCCGGGACGCCGGCTGGATGATCCTCCAGC
GCGGGGATCTCATGCTGGAGTTCTTCGCCCACCCCAACTTGTTTATTGCAGCTTATAATGGTTACAAATA
AAGCAATAGCATCACAAATTTCACAAATAAAGCATTTTTTTCACTGCATTCTAGTTGTGGTTTGTCCAAA
CTCATCAATGTATCTTATCATGTCTGTATACCGTCGACCTCTAGCTAGAGCTTGGCGTAATCATGGTCAT
AGCTGTTTCCTGTGTGAAATTGTTATCCGCTCACAATTCCACACAACATACGAGCCGGAAGCATAAAGTG
TAAAGCCTGGGGTGCCTAATGAGTGAGCTAACTCACATTAATTGCGTTGCGCTCACTGCCCGCTTTCCAG
TCGGGAAACCTGTCGTGCCAGCTGCATTAATGAATCGGCCAACGCGCGGGGAGAGGCGGTTTGCGTATTG
GGCGCTCTTCCGCTTCCTCGCTCACTGACTCGCTGCGCTCGGTCGTTCGGCTGCGGCGAGCGGTATCAGC
TCACTCAAAGGCGGTAATACGGTTATCCACAGAATCAGGGGATAACGCAGGAAAGAACATGTGAGCAAAA
GGCCAGCAAAAGGCCAGGAACCGTAAAAAGGCCGCGTTGCTGGCGTTTTTCCATAGGCTCCGCCCCCCTG
ACGAGCATCACAAAAATCGACGCTCAAGTCAGAGGTGGCGAAACCCGACAGGACTATAAAGATACCAGGC
GTTTCCCCCTGGAAGCTCCCTCGTGCGCTCTCCTGTTCCGACCCTGCCGCTTACCGGATACCTGTCCGCC
TTTCTCCCTTCGGGAAGCGTGGCGCTTTCTCATAGCTCACGCTGTAGGTATCTCAGTTCGGTGTAGGTCG
TTCGCTCCAAGCTGGGCTGTGTGCACGAACCCCCCGTTCAGCCCGACCGCTGCGCCTTATCCGGTAACTA
TCGTCTTGAGTCCAACCCGGTAAGACACGACTTATCGCCACTGGCAGCAGCCACTGGTAACAGGATTAGC
AGAGCGAGGTATGTAGGCGGTGCTACAGAGTTCTTGAAGTGGTGGCCTAACTACGGCTACACTAGAAGAA
CAGTATTTGGTATCTGCGCTCTGCTGAAGCCAGTTACCTTCGGAAAAAGAGTTGGTAGCTCTTGATCCGG
CAAACAAACCACCGCTGGTAGCGGTGGTTTTTTTGTTTGCAAGCAGCAGATTACGCGCAGAAAAAAAGGA
TCTCAAGAAGATCCTTTGATCTTTTCTACGGGGTCTGACGCTCAGTGGAACGAAAACTCACGTTAAGGGA
TTTTGGTCATGAGATTATCAAAAAGGATCTTCACCTAGATCCTTTTAAATTAAAAATGAAGTTTTAAATC
AATCTAAAGTATATATGAGTAAACTTGGTCTGACAGTTACCAATGCTTAATCAGTGAGGCACCTATCTCA
GCGATCTGTCTATTTCGTTCATCCATAGTTGCCTGACTCCCCGTCGTGTAGATAACTACGATACGGGAGG
GCTTACCATCTGGCCCCAGTGCTGCAATGATACCGCGAGACCCACGCTCACCGGCTCCAGATTTATCAGC
AATAAACCAGCCAGCCGGAAGGGCCGAGCGCAGAAGTGGTCCTGCAACTTTATCCGCCTCCATCCAGTCT
ATTAATTGTTGCCGGGAAGCTAGAGTAAGTAGTTCGCCAGTTAATAGTTTGCGCAACGTTGTTGCCATTG
CTACAGGCATCGTGGTGTCACGCTCGTCGTTTGGTATGGCTTCATTCAGCTCCGGTTCCCAACGATCAAG
GCGAGTTACATGATCCCCCATGTTGTGCAAAAAAGCGGTTAGCTCCTTCGGTCCTCCGATCGTTGTCAGA
AGTAAGTTGGCCGCAGTGTTATCACTCATGGTTATGGCAGCACTGCATAATTCTCTTACTGTCATGCCAT
CCGTAAGATGCTTTTCTGTGACTGGTGAGTACTCAACCAAGTCATTCTGAGAATAGTGTATGCGGCGACC
GAGTTGCTCTTGCCCGGCGTCAATACGGGATAATACCGCGCCACATAGCAGAACTTTAAAAGTGCTCATC
ATTGGAAAACGTTCTTCGGGGCGAAAACTCTCAAGGATCTTACCGCTGTTGAGATCCAGTTCGATGTAAC
CCACTCGTGCACCCAACTGATCTTCAGCATCTTTTACTTTCACCAGCGTTTCTGGGTGAGCAAAAACAGG
AAGGCAAAATGCCGCAAAAAAGGGAATAAGGGCGACACGGAAATGTTGAATACTCATACTCTTCCTTTTT
CAATATTATTGAAGCATTTATCAGGGTTATTGTCTCATGAGCGGATACATATTTGAATGTATTTAGAAAA
ATAAACAAATAGGGGTTCCGCGCACATTTCCCCGAAAAGTGCCACCTGACGTCGACGGATCGGGAGATCA
ACTTGTTTATTGCAGCTTATAATGGTTACAAATAAAGCAATAGCATCACAAATTTCACAAATAAAGCATT
TTTTTCACTGCATTCTAGTTGTGGTTTGTCCAAACTCATCAATGTATCTTATCATGTCTGGATCAACTGG
ATAACTCAAGCTAACCAAAATCATCCCAAACTTCCCACCCCATACCCTATTACCACTGCCAATTACCTGT
GGTTTCATTTACTCTAAACCTGTGATTCCTCTGAATTATTTTCATTTTAAAGAAATTGTATTTGTTAAAT
ATGTACTACAAACTTAGTAGTTGGAAGGGCTAATTCACTCCCAAAGAAGA
Features (pLannotate 1.2.2; 32 found; start..end, strand, type, name):
    348..605     +  LTR            5' LTR (truncated): truncated 5' long terminal repeat (LTR) from HIV-1
    652..777     +  misc_feature   HIV-1 Ψ: packaging signal of human immunodeficiency virus type 1
    761..1099    +  CDS            HIV-1 gag (fragment): gag protein from human immunodeficiency virus 1; gag
   1274..1507    +  misc_feature   RRE: The Rev response element (RRE) of HIV-1 allows for Rev-dependent mRNA export from the nucleus to the cytoplasm.
   1884..1984    +  CDS            Rev (fragment): human immunodeficiency virus 1 (HIV-1) Rev protein; rev; enhances nuclear export of unspliced and incompletely spliced viral mRNAs
   2034..2151    +  misc_feature   cPPT/CTS: central polypurine tract and central termination sequence of HIV-1
   2216..2590    -  CDS            BleoR: antibiotic-binding protein; Sh ble from Streptoalloteichus hindustanus; confers resistance to bleomycin, phleomycin, and Zeocin™
   2610..2657    -  promoter       EM7 promoter: synthetic bacterial promoter&nbsp
   2762..3065    +  enhancer       CMV enhancer: human cytomegalovirus immediate early enhancer
   3066..3269    +  promoter       CMV promoter: human cytomegalovirus (CMV) immediate early promoter
   3358..5076    +  CDS            Cas9(N): N-terminal portion of Streptococcus pyogenes Cas9 (Zetsche et al., 2015)
   4963..7461    +  CDS            Cas9(C): C-terminal portion of Streptococcus pyogenes Cas9 (Zetsche et al., 2015)
   7600..7998    +  CDS            BSD: blasticidin S deaminase; Aspergillus terreus BSD; confers resistance to blasticidin
   8020..8608    +  misc_feature   WPRE: woodchuck hepatitis virus posttranscriptional regulatory element
   8625..8813    +  CDS            nef (fragment): NEF_HV1Z2 - Experimental evidence at protein level: Swiss-Prot protein existence level 1. Extracellular Nef protein targets CD4(+) T-lymphocytes for apoptosis by interacting with CXCR4 surface receptors. From Human immunodeficiency virus type 1 group M subtype D (isolate Z2/CDC-Z34) (HIV-1).
   8815..9048    +  LTR            3' LTR (ΔU3): self-inactivating 3' long terminal repeat (LTR) from HIV-1
   9155..9379    +  polyA_signal   bGH poly(A) signal: bovine growth hormone polyadenylation signal
   9383..9404    +  promoter       SV40 promoter (fragment): SV40 enhancer and early promoter
   9425..9853    +  rep_origin     f1 ori (sequence partly withheld): f1 bacteriophage origin of replication; arrow indicates direction of (+) strand synthesis
   9867..10196   +  promoter       SV40 promoter: SV40 enhancer and early promoter
  10245..11270   +  CDS            HygR: aminoglycoside phosphotransferase from E. coli; aph(4)-Ia; confers resistance to hygromycin
  11280..11405   +  CDS            ble (fragment): BLE_KLEPN - Experimental evidence at protein level: Swiss-Prot protein existence level 1. Binding protein with a strong affinity to the bleomycin family of antibiotics. Binds to CL990; an antimitotic-antibiotic compound. From Klebsiella pneumoniae.
  11400..11521   +  polyA_signal   SV40 poly(A) signal: SV40 polyadenylation signal
  11592..11614   -  protein_bind   lac operator (fragment): The lac repressor binds to the lac operator to inhibit transcription in E. coli. This inhibition can be relieved by adding lactose or isopropyl-β-D-thiogalactopyranoside (IPTG). lac repressor encoded by lacI
  11618..11648   -  promoter       lac promoter: promoter for the E. coli lac operon
  11663..11684   -  protein_bind   CAP binding site: CAP binding activates transcription in the presence of cAMP. E. coli catabolite activator protein
  11697..11789   -  CDS            lacI (fragment): lac repressor; lacI; The lac repressor binds to the lac operator to inhibit transcription in E. coli. This inhibition can be relieved by adding lactose or isopropyl-β-D-thiogalactopyranoside (IPTG).
  11972..12560   -  rep_origin     ori: high-copy-number ColE1/pMB1/pBR322/pUC origin of replication
  12731..13591   -  CDS            AmpR: β-lactamase; bla; confers resistance to ampicillin, carbenicillin, and related antibiotics
  13592..13696   -  promoter       AmpR promoter: bla
  13744..13878   +  polyA_signal   SV40 poly(A) signal: SV40 polyadenylation signal
  14045..300     +  CDS            nef (fragment) (across the origin): NEF_HV1BR - Experimental evidence at protein level: Swiss-Prot protein existence level 1. Extracellular Nef protein targets CD4(+) T-lymphocytes for apoptosis by interacting with CXCR4 surface receptors (PubMed:14990729). From Human immunodeficiency virus type 1 group M subtype B (isolate BRU/LAI) (HIV-1).
