[The description below was written by a language model from this plasmid's Addgene catalogue record and pLannotate feature annotations shown in this document.]
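Description:
pLex_Cas9 is a lentiviral expression vector built on the commercial pLex backbone, carrying Streptococcus pyogenes Cas9 under the human cytomegalovirus immediate-early enhancer and promoter. The catalogue lists a total size of about 14.1 kb, of which roughly 4.6 kb is the insert, and the sequenced record agrees closely. In bacteria the plasmid is maintained through a high-copy ColE1/pUC-type origin and selected with ampicillin via β-lactamase; an f1 origin is also present. The viral portion has the usual HIV-1-derived arrangement: a truncated 5' LTR, the Ψ packaging signal with a gag fragment, the Rev response element for Rev-dependent export of the genomic RNA, the cPPT/CTS, and a self-inactivating ΔU3 3' LTR followed by a bGH polyadenylation signal.

The payload is a single open reading frame described as Cas9-P2A-NLS-BlastR, cloned from lentiCRISPRv2. The annotation tool splits Cas9 into overlapping N- and C-terminal segments, but these tile one continuous coding region. The P2A self-cleaving peptide lets Cas9 and blasticidin S deaminase be made from one CMV-driven transcript, so blasticidin resistance in transduced mammalian cells reports Cas9 expression. A WPRE downstream of the cassette enhances transcript stability and expression. No guide RNA cassette is annotated, consistent with the "single insert" description.

The feature table also shows backbone elements not mentioned in the catalogue: an EM7-driven bleomycin/Zeocin resistance gene in reverse orientation between the cPPT and the CMV enhancer, and an SV40 promoter–hygromycin resistance cassette outside the LTRs, which would not be packaged. The associated publication concerns single-cell CRISPR screening coupled with epigenomic profiling, which suggests use in making stable Cas9-expressing cells that receive guides separately.
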