Addgene plasmid #117987: pLex_Cas9
Purpose: pLex_Cas9 is a single insert lentiviral vector expressing Cas9 driven by CMV promoter.
Depositing lab: Paul Khavari. Depositing organization: Stanford University. Publication: Coupled Single-Cell CRISPR Screening and Epigenomic Profiling Reveals Causal Gene Regulatory Networks. Rubin AJ, Parker KR, Satpathy AT, Qi Y, Wu B, Ong AJ, Mumbach MR, Ji AL, Kim DS, Cho SW, Zarnegar BJ, Greenleaf WJ, Chang HY, Khavari PA. Cell. 2018 Dec 11. pii: S0092-8674(18)31514-9. doi: 10.1016/j.cell.2018.11.022. PubMed 30580963.
Backbone
  Vector backbone: pLex
  Backbone manufacturer: Thermo Fisher
  Backbone size w/o insert (bp): 9429
  Total vector size (bp): 14070
  Vector type: Lentiviral
  Selectable markers: Blasticidin
Growth in bacteria
  Bacterial resistance: Ampicillin, 100 μg/mL
  Growth temperature: 37°C
  Growth strain: NEB Stable
  Copy number: Unknown
Gene/Insert
  Gene/Insert name: Cas9-P2A-NLS-BASTR
  Species: Streptococcus pyogenes
  Insert size (bp): 4641
  Tag / fusion protein: P2A linker, nuclear localization signal and blasticidin resistance gene fused to Cas9 (C terminal on insert)
Resource information
  A portion of this plasmid was derived from a plasmid made by: Gene was cloned from lentiCRISPRv2 vector (Addgene #52961)
Terms and licenses: Academic/Nonprofit Terms; Industry Terms: Not Available to Industry
How to cite: pLex_Cas9 was a gift from Paul Khavari (Addgene plasmid # 117987 ; http://n2t.net/addgene:117987 ; RRID:Addgene_117987)
